>Addgene plasmid #233830 | pRO211 | addgene full sequence | sequence record 468707 | Addgene NGS Result
AGCGGATACATATTTGAATGTATTTAGAAAAATAAACAAATAGGGGTTCCGCGCACATTTCCCCGAAAAG
TGCCACCTGTCATGACCAAAATCCCTTAACGTGAGTTTTCGTTCCACTGAGCGTCAGACCCCGTAGAAAA
GATCAAAGGATCTTCTTGAGATCCTTTTTTTCTGCGCGTAATCTGCTGCTTGCAAACAAAAAAACCACCG
CTACCAGCGGTGGTTTGTTTGCCGGATCAAGAGCTACCAACTCTTTTTCCGAAGGTAACTGGCTTCAGCA
GAGCGCAGATACCAAATACTGTTCTTCTAGTGTAGCCGTAGTTAGGCCACCACTTCAAGAACTCTGTAGC
ACCGCCTACATACCTCGCTCTGCTAATCCTGTTACCAGTGGCTGCTGCCAGTGGCGATAAGTCGTGTCTT
ACCGGGTTGGACTCAAGACGATAGTTACCGGATAAGGCGCAGCGGTCGGGCTGAACGGGGGGTTCGTGCA
CACAGCCCAGCTTGGAGCGAACGACCTACACCGAACTGAGATACCTACAGCGTGAGCTATGAGAAAGCGC
CACGCTTCCCGAAGGGAGAAAGGCGGACAGGTATCCGGTAAGCGGCAGGGTCGGAACAGGAGAGCGCACG
AGGGAGCTTCCAGGGGGAAACGCCTGGTATCTTTATAGTCCTGTCGGGTTTCGCCACCTCTGACTTGAGC
GTCGATTTTTGTGATGCTCGTCAGGGGGGCGGAGCCTATGGAAAAACGCCAGCAACGCGGCCTTTTTACG
GTTCCTGGCCTTTTGCTGGCCTTTTGCTCACATGTTCTTTCCTGCGTTATCCCCTGATTCTGTGGATAAC
CGTGCGGCCGCCAATGCTAAATTCGAGTGAAACACAGGAAGATCAGAAAATCCTCATTTCATCCATATTA
ACAATAATTTCAAATGTTTATTTGCATTATTTGAAACTAGGCAAGACAAGCAACGAAACGTTTTTGAAAA
TTTTGAGTATTTTCAATAAATTTGTAGAGGACTCAGATATTGAAAAAAAGCTACAGCAATTAATACTTGA
TAAGAAGAGTATTGAGAAGGGCAACGGTTCATCATCTCATGGATCTGCACATGAACAAACACCAGAGTCA
AACGACGTTGAAATTGAGGCTACTGCGCCAATTGATGACAATACAGACGATGATAACAAACCGAAGTTAT
CTGATGTAGAAAAGGATTAAAGATGCTAAGAGATAGTGATGATATTTCATAAATAATGTAATTCTATATA
TGTTAATTACCTTTTTTGCGAGGCATATTTATGGTGAAGGATAAGTTTTGACCATCAAAGAAGGTTAATG
TGGCTGTGGTTTCAGGGTCCATAAAGCCCACATGGATAACATTACCCCTGAATTCGCATCTAGATGGTAG
AGCCACAAACAGCCGGTACAAGCAACGATCTCCAGGACCATCTGAATCATGCGCGGATGACACGAACTCA
CGACGGCGATCACAGACATTAACCCACAGTACAGACACTGCGACAACGTGGCAATTCGTCGCAATACCGT
CTCACTGAACTGGCCGATAATTGCAGACGAACGCAGTTCGAGTTTATCATTATCAATACTGCCATTTCAA
AGAATACGTAAATAATTAATAGTAGTGATTTTCCTAACTTTATTTAGTCAAAAAATTAGCCTTTTAATTC
TGCTGTAACCCGTACATGCCCAAAATAGGGGGCGGGTTACACAGAATATATAACATCGTAGGTGTCTGGG
TGAACAGTTTATTCCTGGCATCCACTAAATATAATGGAGCCCGCTTTTTAAGCTGGCATCCAGAAAAAAA
AAGAATCCCAGCACCAAAATATTGTTTTCTTCACCAACCATCAGTTCATAGGTCCATTCTCTTAGCGCAA
CTACAGAGAACAGGGGCACAAACAGGCAAAAAACGGGCACAACCTCAATGGAGTGATGCAACCTGCCTGG
AGTAAATGATGACACAAGGCAATTGACCCACGCATGTATCTATCTCATTTTCTTACACCTTCTATTACCT
TCTGCTCTCTCTGATTTGGAAAAAGCTGAAAAAAAAGGTTGAAACCAGTTCCCTGAAATTATTCCCCTAC
TTGACTAATAAGTATATAAAGACGGTAGGTATTGATTGTAATTCTGTAAATCTATTTCTTAAACTTCTTA
AATTCTACTTTTATAGTTAGTCTTTTTTTTAGTTTTAAAACACCAAGAACTTAGTTTCGAATAAACACAC
ATAAACAAACAAAAGATCTATGGTTTCAAAAGGGGAGGAGGATAATATGGCGAGTCTTCCTGCCACGCAT
GAGCTGCATATCTTCGGATCTATTAATGGTGTCGACTTTGATATGGTAGGACAAGGAACCGGGAACCCCA
ATGACGGGTATGAAGAGCTAAATCTAAAGAGTACAAAAGGAGATTTACAGTTTTCTCCTTGGATACTTGT
TCCCCACATTGGATATGGATTTCATCAATATCTTCCTTATCCAGACGGAATGAGCCCGTTCCAGGCCGCT
ATGGTTGACGGCTCCGGGTATCAAGTACACCGTACCATGCAGTTTGAGGATGGGGCATCCCTGACCGTAA
ATTACAGGTACACCTACGAGGGCTCACACATAAAGGGTGAGGCGCAGGTAAAGGGTACTGGATTTCCTGC
GGACGGCCCAGTAATGACAAATTCACTTACAGCAGCGGATTGGTGCAGGAGCAAAAAGACCTATCCCAAT
GACAAAACTATCATAAGTACCTTTAAATGGTCCTATACGACAGGTAACGGGAAGAGATATAGGTCAACGG
CAAGGACAACGTATACTTTCGCGAAGCCAATGGCAGCAAACTATCTGAAGAATCAACCTATGTACGTGTT
CAGAAAGACCGAGTTGAAACATTCCAAGACAGAGTTAAATTTCAAAGAATGGCAAAAGGCTTTTACTGAC
GTAATGGGGATGGATGAATTGTATAAGGGATCCTAACTCGAGAGTGCTTTTAACTAAGAATTATTAGTCT
TTTCTGCTTATTTTTTCATCATAGTTTAGAACACTTTATATTAACGAATAGTTTATGAATCTATTTAGGT
TTAAAAATTGATACAGTTTTATAAGTTACTTTTTCAAAGACTCGTGCTGTCTATTGCATAATGCACTGGA
AGGGGAAAAAAAAGGTGCACACGCGTGGCTTTTTCTTGAATTTGCAGTTTGAAAAATGCTGCCAATGAGA
CGACGGGGTCATCACGGCTCATCATGCGCCAAACAAATGTGTGCAATACACGCTCGGATGACTGCATGAT
GACCGCACTGACTGGGGACAGCAGATCCACCTAAGCCTGTGAGAGAAGCAGACACCCGACAGATCAAGGC
AGTTAACTAGTGCACTGCAGTACACGGTTTCCTTGAAATTTTTTTGATTCGGTAATCTCCGAACAGAAGG
AAGAACGAAGGAAGGAGCACAGACTTAGATTGGTATATATACGCATATGTAGTGTTGAAGAAACATGAAA
TTGCCCAGTATTCTTAACCCAACTGCACAGAACAAAAACGTGCAGGAAACGAAGATAAATCATGTCGAAA
GCTACATATAAGGAACGTGCTGCTACTCATCCTAGTCCTGTTGCTGCCAAGCTATTTAATATCATGCACG
AAAAGCAAACAAACTTGTGTGCTTCATTGGATGTTCGTACCACCAAGGAATTACTGGAGTTAGTTGAAGC
ATTAGGTCCCAAAATTTGTTTACTAAAAACACATGTGGATATCTTGACTGATTTTTCCATGGAGGGCACA
GTTAAGCCGCTAAAGGCATTATCCGCCAAGTACAATTTTTTACTCTTCGAGGACAGAAAATTTGCTGACA
TTGGTAATACAGTCAAATTGCAGTACTCTGCGGGTGTATACAGAATAGCAGAATGGGCAGACATTACGAA
TGCACACGGTGTGGTGGGCCCAGGTATTGTTAGCGGTTTGAAGCAGGCGGCAGAAGAAGTAACAAAGGAA
CCTAGAGGCCTTTTGATGTTAGCAGAATTGTCATGCAAGGGCTCCCTATCTACTGGAGAATATACTAAGG
GTACTGTTGACATTGCGAAGAGCGACAAAGATTTTGTTATCGGCTTTATTGCTCAAAGAGACATGGGTGG
AAGAGATGAAGGTTACGATTGGTTGATTATGACACCCGGTGTGGGTTTAGATGACAAGGGAGATGCATTG
GGTCAACAGTATAGAACCGTGGATGATGTGGTTTCTACAGGATCTGACATTATTATTGTTGGAAGAGGAC
TATTTGCAAAGGGAAGGGATGCTAAGGTAGAGGGTGAACGTTACAGAAAAGCAGGCTGGGAAGCATATTT
GAGAAGATGCGGCCAGCAAAACTAAAAAACTGTATTATAAGTAAATGCATGTATACTAAACTCACAAATT
AGAGCTTCAATTTAATTATATCAGTTATTACCCGAGTAGAGCACTTGAATCCACTGCCCCGGGAATCTCG
GTCGTAATGATTTCTATAATGACGAAAAAAAAAAAATTGGAAAGAAAAAGCTTCATGGCCTTTATAAAAA
GGAACTATCCAATACCTCGCCAGAACCAAGTAACAGTATTTTACGGGGCACAAATCAAGAACAATAAGAC
AGGACTGTAAAGATGGACGCATTGAACTCCAAAGAACAACAAGAGTTCCAAAAAGTAGTGGAACAAAAGC
AAATGAAGGATTTCATGCGTTTGTACTCTAATCTGGTAGAAAGATGTTTCACAGACTGTGTCAATGACTT
CACAACATCAAAGCTAACCAATAAGGAACAAACATGCATCATGAAGTGCTCAGAAAAGTTCTTGAAGCAT
AGCGAACGTGTAGGGCAGCGTTTCCAAGAACAAAACGCTGCCTTGGGACAAGGCTTGGGCCGATAAGGTG
TACTGGCGTATATATATCTAATTATGTATCTCTGGTGTAGCCCATTTTTAGCATGTAAATATAAAGACCG
AGCGGCCGCGATTATCAAAAAGGATCTTCACCTAGATCCTTTTAAATTAAAAATGAAGTTTTAAATCAAT
CTAAAGTATATATGAGTAAACTTGGTCTGACAGTTACCAATGCTTAATCAGTGAGGCACCTATCTCAGCG
ATCTGTCTATTTCGTTCATCCATAGTTGCCTGACTCCCCGTCGTGTAGATAACTACGATACGGGAGGGCT
TACCATCTGGCCCCAGTGCTGCAATGATACCGCGGGACCCACGCTCACCGGCTCCAGATTTATCAGCAAT
AAACCAGCCAGCCGGAAGGGCCGAGCGCAGAAGTGGTCCTGCAACTTTATCCGCCTCCATCCAGTCTATT
AATTGTTGCCGGGAAGCTAGAGTAAGTAGTTCGCCAGTTAATAGTTTGCGCAACGTTGTTGCCATTGCTA
CAGGCATCGTGGTGTCACGCTCGTCGTTTGGTATGGCTTCATTCAGCTCCGGTTCCCAACGATCAAGGCG
AGTTACATGATCCCCCATGTTGTGCAAAAAAGCGGTTAGCTCCTTCGGTCCTCCGATCGTTGTCAGAAGT
AAGTTGGCCGCAGTGTTATCACTCATGGTTATGGCAGCACTGCATAATTCTCTTACTGTCATGCCATCCG
TAAGATGCTTTTCTGTGACTGGTGAGTACTCAACCAAGTCATTCTGAGAATAGTGTATGCGGCGACCGAG
TTGCTCTTGCCCGGCGTCAATACGGGATAATACCGCGCCACATAGCAGAACTTTAAAAGTGCTCATCATT
GGAAAACGTTCTTCGGGGCGAAAACTCTCAAGGATCTTACCGCTGTTGAGATCCAGTTCGATGTAACCCA
CTCGTGCACCCAACTGATCTTCAGCATCTTTTACTTTCACCAGCGTTTCTGGGTGAGCAAAAACAGGAAG
GCAAAATGCCGCAAAAAAGGGAATAAGGGCGACACGGAAATGTTGAATACTCATACTCTTCCTTTTTCAA
TATTATTGAAGCATTTATCAGGGTTATTGTCTCATG
Features (pLannotate 1.2.2; 9 found; start..end, strand, type, name):
    156..744     +  rep_origin     ori: high-copy-number ColE1/pMB1/pBR322/pUC origin of replication
    851..1207    +  CDS            GEA2 (fragment): GEA2_YEAST - Experimental evidence at protein level: Swiss-Prot protein existence level 1. Activates the ARF proteins by exchanging bound GDP for free GTP. Plays a role in maintaining mitochondrial morphology (PubMed:25190516). From Saccharomyces cerevisiae (strain ATCC 204508 / S288c) (Baker's yeast).
   1587..2253    +  promoter       GAP promoter: S. cerevisiae TDH3; promoter for glyceraldehyde-3-phosphate dehydrogenase
   2260..2967    +  CDS            mNeonGreen: mNeonGreen is a basic (constitutively fluorescent) green/yellow fluorescent protein published in 2013, derived from Branchiostoma lanceolatum. It is reported to be a very rapidly-maturing monomer with moderate acid sensitivity.
   3385..3561    +  promoter       URA3 promoter (fragment): S. cerevisiae URA3
   3562..4365    +  CDS            URA3: orotidine-5'-phosphate decarboxylase, required for uracil biosynthesis; S. cerevisiae URA3; yeast auxotrophic marker, counterselectable with 5-fluoroorotic acid (5-FOA)
   4633..4893    +  CDS            TIM9: TIM9_YEAST - Experimental evidence at protein level: Swiss-Prot protein existence level 1. Mitochondrial intermembrane chaperone that participates in the import and insertion of multi-pass transmembrane proteins into the mitochondrial inner membrane. Also required for the transfer of beta- barrel precursors from the TOM complex to the sorting and assembly machinery (SAM complex) of the outer membrane. Acts as a chaperone-like protein that protects the hydrophobic precursors from aggregation and guide them through the mitochondrial intermembrane space. Compared to TIM10, it may have a strong st
   5074..5934    -  CDS            AmpR: β-lactamase; bla; confers resistance to ampicillin, carbenicillin, and related antibiotics
   5935..53      -  promoter       AmpR promoter (across the origin): bla
