[The description below was written by a language model from this plasmid's Addgene catalogue record and pLannotate feature annotations shown in this document.]
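Description:
pRO211 is a yeast expression plasmid from the MoClo Yeast Toolkit (YTK) system, assembled by Golden Gate cloning. The catalogue lists pYTK095 as the backbone. In E. coli it replicates from a high-copy ColE1/pUC-type origin and is selected with ampicillin through a β-lactamase (AmpR) gene driven by its own bla promoter.

The payload is a single constitutive reporter transcription unit. The strong S. cerevisiae TDH3 (GAP) promoter drives mNeonGreen, a bright, fast-maturing monomeric green/yellow fluorescent protein derived from Branchiostoma lanceolatum. The catalogue entry gives tENO2 as the terminator, although the automated annotation does not call it. The record describes the unit as a ConLS/RE cassette. In YTK terms, this means it is flanked by the ConLS left and ConRE right assembly connectors, which mark the first and last positions of a multigene assembly.

The sequenced 5,986 nt record also contains a yeast URA3 marker with its promoter, allowing uracil prototrophy selection and 5-FOA counterselection. URA3 and the reporter are bracketed by a GEA2 fragment and the TIM9 coding sequence. These genes neighbour URA3 in the yeast genome, so they most likely act as homology arms for integration at the URA3 locus, but the record does not say so. No yeast replication origin or centromere is annotated, which fits an integrating design. These yeast elements go beyond what the listed backbone name alone would suggest.

The construct comes from work establishing standardized MoClo-compatible inducible promoter systems for yeast. There, a constitutive mNeonGreen strain would plausibly serve as a fluorescence reference or benchmark, though the record does not state this purpose.
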