Addgene plasmid #233830: pRO211
Purpose: MoClo-YTK; ConLS/RE cassette; Const. mNG; pTDH3-mNeonGreen-tENO2
Depositing lab: Jeff Hasty. Depositing organization: University of California, San Diego (UCSD). Publication: A Standardized Set of MoClo-Compatible Inducible Promoter Systems for Tunable Gene Expression in Yeast. O'Laughlin R, Tran Q, Lezia A, Ngamkanjanarat W, Emmanuele P, Hao N, Hasty J. ACS Synth Biol. 2024 Jan 19;13(1):85-102. doi: 10.1021/acssynbio.3c00184. Epub 2023 Dec 11. PubMed 38079574.
Backbone
  Vector backbone: pYTK095
  Vector type: Yeast Expression
Growth in bacteria
  Bacterial resistance: Ampicillin, 100 μg/mL
  Growth temperature: 37°C
  Growth strain: DH5alpha
  Copy number: High Copy
Gene/Insert
  Gene/Insert name: pTDH3-mNeonGreen-tENO2
  Species: S. cerevisiae (budding yeast)
  Cloning method: Golden Gate
Terms and licenses: Academic/Nonprofit Terms; Industry Terms: Not Available to Industry
How to cite: pRO211 was a gift from Jeff Hasty (Addgene plasmid # 233830 ; http://n2t.net/addgene:233830 ; RRID:Addgene_233830)
